Addgene plasmid #50718: pX330-Cetn1/1
Purpose: pX330 containing sgRNA against mouse Cent1. Positive control for DSB mediated EGFP reconstitution.
Depositing lab: Masahito Ikawa. Depositing organization: The University of Osaka. Publication: Generation of mutant mice by pronuclear injection of circular plasmid expressing Cas9 and single guided RNA. Mashiko D, Fujihara Y, Satouh Y, Miyata H, Isotani A, Ikawa M. Sci Rep. 2013 Nov 27;3:3355. doi: 10.1038/srep03355. PubMed 24284873.
Backbone
  Vector backbone: pX330
  Backbone size w/o insert (bp): 8506
  Vector type: Mammalian Expression, CRISPR
Growth in bacteria
  Bacterial resistance: Ampicillin, 100 μg/mL
  Growth temperature: 37°C
  Growth strain: DH5alpha
  Copy number: High Copy
Gene/Insert 1
  Gene/Insert name: Cetn1 sgRNA1
  Species: Synthetic
  Insert size (bp): 20
  Promoter: hU6
  Cloning method: Restriction Enzyme; 5′ cloning site BbsI (destroyed during cloning); 3′ cloning site BbsI (destroyed during cloning)
  Sequencing primers: 5′ tggactatcatatgcttacc
Gene/Insert 2
  Gene/Insert name: humanized S. pyogenes Cas9 (alt names: SpCas9; hSpCas9; Cas9)
  Species: S. pyogenes
  Insert size (bp): 4272
  Promoter: CBh
  Tag / fusion protein: 3xFLAG (N terminal on insert)
  Cloning method: Restriction Enzyme; 5′ cloning site AgeI (not destroyed); 3′ cloning site EcoRI (not destroyed)
  Sequencing primers: 5′ pCBhProF2 (5'-agggtttaagggatggttgg-3'); 3′ BGH-rev
Resource information
  A portion of this plasmid was derived from a plasmid made by: pX330 was obtained from Dr. Feng Zhang before distributed by Addgene.
Terms and licenses: Academic/Nonprofit Terms; Industry Terms: Not Available to Industry
How to cite: pX330-Cetn1/1 was a gift from Masahito Ikawa (Addgene plasmid # 50718 ; http://n2t.net/addgene:50718 ; RRID:Addgene_50718)
