[The description below was written by a language model from this plasmid's Addgene catalogue record and pLannotate feature annotations shown in this document.]
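Description:
pX330-Cetn1/1 is an all-in-one mammalian CRISPR/Cas9 expression plasmid built on the pX330 backbone, carrying both a single guide RNA and the Cas9 nuclease on one circular molecule of about 8.5 kb. It is maintained in E. coli as a high-copy plasmid through a ColE1/pUC-type origin and selected with ampicillin via the β-lactamase gene. The feature table also shows an M13/f1-type phage origin, a single AAV2 inverted terminal repeat downstream of the Cas9 cassette, and small bom and rop fragments. These are backbone remnants rather than functional parts of the design.

The first cassette uses the human U6 RNA polymerase III promoter to transcribe a synthetic 20-nt guide directed against mouse Cetn1 (written "Cent1" in the purpose field). The guide was inserted between BbsI sites that were destroyed during cloning and is fused to the S. pyogenes guide RNA scaffold. The second cassette expresses humanized S. pyogenes Cas9 from the CBh hybrid promoter, annotated as a CMV enhancer, the chicken β-actin promoter and a hybrid intron. The catalogue lists an N-terminal 3xFLAG tag, and the annotation shows a C-terminal nucleoplasmin nuclear localization signal followed by a bovine growth hormone polyadenylation signal.

According to the record, the plasmid serves as a positive control for an assay in which a double-strand break leads to reconstitution of EGFP. The EGFP reporter is not part of this plasmid and would be supplied separately. The associated work concerns generating mutant mice by pronuclear injection of circular plasmids expressing Cas9 and sgRNA.
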