Features (pLannotate 1.2.2; 18 found; start..end, strand, type, name):
      1..241     +  promoter       U6 promoter: RNA polymerase III promoter for human U6 snRNA
    270..345     +  misc_RNA       gRNA scaffold: guide RNA scaffold for the Streptococcus pyogenes CRISPR/Cas9 system
    352..395     +  misc_RNA       gRNA scaffold (fragment): guide RNA scaffold for the Streptococcus pyogenes CRISPR/Cas9 system
    442..727     +  enhancer       CMV enhancer: human cytomegalovirus immediate early enhancer; contains an 18-bp deletion relative to the standard CMV enhancer
    729..1006    +  promoter       chicken β-actin promoter: No description available
   1007..1235    +  intron         hybrid intron: hybrid between chicken β-actin (CBA) and minute virus of mice (MMV) introns (Gray et al., 2011)
   1373..2974    +  CDS            Cas9(N): N-terminal portion of Streptococcus pyogenes Cas9 (Zetsche et al., 2015)
   2975..5473    +  CDS            Cas9(C): C-terminal portion of Streptococcus pyogenes Cas9 (Zetsche et al., 2015)
   5474..5521    +  CDS            nucleoplasmin NLS: bipartite nuclear localization signal from nucleoplasmin
   5555..5666    +  polyA_signal   bGH poly(A) signal: bovine growth hormone polyadenylation signal
   5771..5911    +  repeat_region  AAV2 ITR: inverted terminal repeat of adeno-associated virus serotype 2 inverted
   5916..5967    -  misc_feature   bom (fragment): basis of mobility region from pBR322
   5986..6366    +  rep_origin     M13 ori (sequence partly withheld): M13 bacteriophage origin of replication; arrow indicates direction of (+) strand synthesis
   6442..6491    -  misc_feature   bom (fragment): basis of mobility region from pBR322
   6593..6628    -  CDS            rop (fragment): Rop protein, which maintains plasmids at low copy number; rop
   6723..6827    +  promoter       AmpR promoter: bla
   6828..7688    +  CDS            AmpR: β-lactamase; bla; confers resistance to ampicillin, carbenicillin, and related antibiotics
   7859..8447    +  rep_origin     ori: high-copy-number ColE1/pMB1/pBR322/pUC origin of replication
>Addgene plasmid #50718 | pX330-Cetn1/1 | depositor full sequence | sequence record 75953 | pX330-Cetn1/1 sequence 8508 bps
GAGGGCCTATTTCCCATGATTCCTTCATATTTGCATATACGATACAAGGCTGTTAGAGAGATAATTGGAA
TTAATTTGACTGTAAACACAAAGATATTAGTACAAAATACGTGACGTAGAAAGTAATAATTTCTTGGGTA
GTTTGCAGTTTTAAAATTATGTTTTAAAATGGACTATCATATGCTTACCGTAACTTGAAAGTATTTCGAT
TTCTTGGCTTTATATATCTTGTGGAAAGGACGAAACACCGGCAACGTTTGACTTCCTGAGTTTTAGAGCT
AGAAATAGCAAGTTAAAATAAGGCTAGTCCGTTATCAACTTGAAAAAGTGGCACCGAGTCGGTGCTTTTT
TGTTTTAGAGCTAGAAATAGCAAGTTAAAATAAGGCTAGTCCGTTTTTAGCGCGTGCGCCAATTCTGCAG
ACAAATGGCTCTAGAGGTACCCGTTACATAACTTACGGTAAATGGCCCGCCTGGCTGACCGCCCAACGAC
CCCCGCCCATTGACGTCAATAGTAACGCCAATAGGGACTTTCCATTGACGTCAATGGGTGGAGTATTTAC
GGTAAACTGCCCACTTGGCAGTACATCAAGTGTATCATATGCCAAGTACGCCCCCTATTGACGTCAATGA
CGGTAAATGGCCCGCCTGGCATTGTGCCCAGTACATGACCTTATGGGACTTTCCTACTTGGCAGTACATC
TACGTATTAGTCATCGCTATTACCATGGTCGAGGTGAGCCCCACGTTCTGCTTCACTCTCCCCATCTCCC
CCCCCTCCCCACCCCCAATTTTGTATTTATTTATTTTTTAATTATTTTGTGCAGCGATGGGGGCGGGGGG
GGGGGGGGGGCGCGCGCCAGGCGGGGCGGGGCGGGGCGAGGGGCGGGGCGGGGCGAGGCGGAGAGGTGCG
GCGGCAGCCAATCAGAGCGGCGCGCTCCGAAAGTTTCCTTTTATGGCGAGGCGGCGGCGGCGGCGGCCCT
ATAAAAAGCGAAGCGCGCGGCGGGCGGGAGTCGCTGCGACGCTGCCTTCGCCCCGTGCCCCGCTCCGCCG
CCGCCTCGCGCCGCCCGCCCCGGCTCTGACTGACCGCGTTACTCCCACAGGTGAGCGGGCGGGACGGCCC
TTCTCCTCCGGGCTGTAATTAGCTGAGCAAGAGGTAAGGGTTTAAGGGATGGTTGGTTGGTGGGGTATTA
ATGTTTAATTACCTGGAGCACCTGCCTGAAATCACTTTTTTTCAGGTTGGACCGGTGCCACCATGGACTA
TAAGGACCACGACGGAGACTACAAGGATCATGATATTGATTACAAAGACGATGACGATAAGATGGCCCCA
AAGAAGAAGCGGAAGGTCGGTATCCACGGAGTCCCAGCAGCCGACAAGAAGTACAGCATCGGCCTGGACA
TCGGCACCAACTCTGTGGGCTGGGCCGTGATCACCGACGAGTACAAGGTGCCCAGCAAGAAATTCAAGGT
GCTGGGCAACACCGACCGGCACAGCATCAAGAAGAACCTGATCGGAGCCCTGCTGTTCGACAGCGGCGAA
ACAGCCGAGGCCACCCGGCTGAAGAGAACCGCCAGAAGAAGATACACCAGACGGAAGAACCGGATCTGCT
ATCTGCAAGAGATCTTCAGCAACGAGATGGCCAAGGTGGACGACAGCTTCTTCCACAGACTGGAAGAGTC
CTTCCTGGTGGAAGAGGATAAGAAGCACGAGCGGCACCCCATCTTCGGCAACATCGTGGACGAGGTGGCC
TACCACGAGAAGTACCCCACCATCTACCACCTGAGAAAGAAACTGGTGGACAGCACCGACAAGGCCGACC
TGCGGCTGATCTATCTGGCCCTGGCCCACATGATCAAGTTCCGGGGCCACTTCCTGATCGAGGGCGACCT
GAACCCCGACAACAGCGACGTGGACAAGCTGTTCATCCAGCTGGTGCAGACCTACAACCAGCTGTTCGAG
GAAAACCCCATCAACGCCAGCGGCGTGGACGCCAAGGCCATCCTGTCTGCCAGACTGAGCAAGAGCAGAC
GGCTGGAAAATCTGATCGCCCAGCTGCCCGGCGAGAAGAAGAATGGCCTGTTCGGAAACCTGATTGCCCT
GAGCCTGGGCCTGACCCCCAACTTCAAGAGCAACTTCGACCTGGCCGAGGATGCCAAACTGCAGCTGAGC
AAGGACACCTACGACGACGACCTGGACAACCTGCTGGCCCAGATCGGCGACCAGTACGCCGACCTGTTTC
TGGCCGCCAAGAACCTGTCCGACGCCATCCTGCTGAGCGACATCCTGAGAGTGAACACCGAGATCACCAA
GGCCCCCCTGAGCGCCTCTATGATCAAGAGATACGACGAGCACCACCAGGACCTGACCCTGCTGAAAGCT
CTCGTGCGGCAGCAGCTGCCTGAGAAGTACAAAGAGATTTTCTTCGACCAGAGCAAGAACGGCTACGCCG
GCTACATTGACGGCGGAGCCAGCCAGGAAGAGTTCTACAAGTTCATCAAGCCCATCCTGGAAAAGATGGA
CGGCACCGAGGAACTGCTCGTGAAGCTGAACAGAGAGGACCTGCTGCGGAAGCAGCGGACCTTCGACAAC
GGCAGCATCCCCCACCAGATCCACCTGGGAGAGCTGCACGCCATTCTGCGGCGGCAGGAAGATTTTTACC
CATTCCTGAAGGACAACCGGGAAAAGATCGAGAAGATCCTGACCTTCCGCATCCCCTACTACGTGGGCCC
TCTGGCCAGGGGAAACAGCAGATTCGCCTGGATGACCAGAAAGAGCGAGGAAACCATCACCCCCTGGAAC
TTCGAGGAAGTGGTGGACAAGGGCGCTTCCGCCCAGAGCTTCATCGAGCGGATGACCAACTTCGATAAGA
ACCTGCCCAACGAGAAGGTGCTGCCCAAGCACAGCCTGCTGTACGAGTACTTCACCGTGTATAACGAGCT
GACCAAAGTGAAATACGTGACCGAGGGAATGAGAAAGCCCGCCTTCCTGAGCGGCGAGCAGAAAAAGGCC
ATCGTGGACCTGCTGTTCAAGACCAACCGGAAAGTGACCGTGAAGCAGCTGAAAGAGGACTACTTCAAGA
AAATCGAGTGCTTCGACTCCGTGGAAATCTCCGGCGTGGAAGATCGGTTCAACGCCTCCCTGGGCACATA
CCACGATCTGCTGAAAATTATCAAGGACAAGGACTTCCTGGACAATGAGGAAAACGAGGACATTCTGGAA
GATATCGTGCTGACCCTGACACTGTTTGAGGACAGAGAGATGATCGAGGAACGGCTGAAAACCTATGCCC
ACCTGTTCGACGACAAAGTGATGAAGCAGCTGAAGCGGCGGAGATACACCGGCTGGGGCAGGCTGAGCCG
GAAGCTGATCAACGGCATCCGGGACAAGCAGTCCGGCAAGACAATCCTGGATTTCCTGAAGTCCGACGGC
TTCGCCAACAGAAACTTCATGCAGCTGATCCACGACGACAGCCTGACCTTTAAAGAGGACATCCAGAAAG
CCCAGGTGTCCGGCCAGGGCGATAGCCTGCACGAGCACATTGCCAATCTGGCCGGCAGCCCCGCCATTAA
GAAGGGCATCCTGCAGACAGTGAAGGTGGTGGACGAGCTCGTGAAAGTGATGGGCCGGCACAAGCCCGAG
AACATCGTGATCGAAATGGCCAGAGAGAACCAGACCACCCAGAAGGGACAGAAGAACAGCCGCGAGAGAA
TGAAGCGGATCGAAGAGGGCATCAAAGAGCTGGGCAGCCAGATCCTGAAAGAACACCCCGTGGAAAACAC
CCAGCTGCAGAACGAGAAGCTGTACCTGTACTACCTGCAGAATGGGCGGGATATGTACGTGGACCAGGAA
CTGGACATCAACCGGCTGTCCGACTACGATGTGGACCATATCGTGCCTCAGAGCTTTCTGAAGGACGACT
CCATCGACAACAAGGTGCTGACCAGAAGCGACAAGAACCGGGGCAAGAGCGACAACGTGCCCTCCGAAGA
GGTCGTGAAGAAGATGAAGAACTACTGGCGGCAGCTGCTGAACGCCAAGCTGATTACCCAGAGAAAGTTC
GACAATCTGACCAAGGCCGAGAGAGGCGGCCTGAGCGAACTGGATAAGGCCGGCTTCATCAAGAGACAGC
TGGTGGAAACCCGGCAGATCACAAAGCACGTGGCACAGATCCTGGACTCCCGGATGAACACTAAGTACGA
CGAGAATGACAAGCTGATCCGGGAAGTGAAAGTGATCACCCTGAAGTCCAAGCTGGTGTCCGATTTCCGG
AAGGATTTCCAGTTTTACAAAGTGCGCGAGATCAACAACTACCACCACGCCCACGACGCCTACCTGAACG
CCGTCGTGGGAACCGCCCTGATCAAAAAGTACCCTAAGCTGGAAAGCGAGTTCGTGTACGGCGACTACAA
GGTGTACGACGTGCGGAAGATGATCGCCAAGAGCGAGCAGGAAATCGGCAAGGCTACCGCCAAGTACTTC
TTCTACAGCAACATCATGAACTTTTTCAAGACCGAGATTACCCTGGCCAACGGCGAGATCCGGAAGCGGC
CTCTGATCGAGACAAACGGCGAAACCGGGGAGATCGTGTGGGATAAGGGCCGGGATTTTGCCACCGTGCG
GAAAGTGCTGAGCATGCCCCAAGTGAATATCGTGAAAAAGACCGAGGTGCAGACAGGCGGCTTCAGCAAA
GAGTCTATCCTGCCCAAGAGGAACAGCGATAAGCTGATCGCCAGAAAGAAGGACTGGGACCCTAAGAAGT
ACGGCGGCTTCGACAGCCCCACCGTGGCCTATTCTGTGCTGGTGGTGGCCAAAGTGGAAAAGGGCAAGTC
CAAGAAACTGAAGAGTGTGAAAGAGCTGCTGGGGATCACCATCATGGAAAGAAGCAGCTTCGAGAAGAAT
CCCATCGACTTTCTGGAAGCCAAGGGCTACAAAGAAGTGAAAAAGGACCTGATCATCAAGCTGCCTAAGT
ACTCCCTGTTCGAGCTGGAAAACGGCCGGAAGAGAATGCTGGCCTCTGCCGGCGAACTGCAGAAGGGAAA
CGAACTGGCCCTGCCCTCCAAATATGTGAACTTCCTGTACCTGGCCAGCCACTATGAGAAGCTGAAGGGC
TCCCCCGAGGATAATGAGCAGAAACAGCTGTTTGTGGAACAGCACAAGCACTACCTGGACGAGATCATCG
AGCAGATCAGCGAGTTCTCCAAGAGAGTGATCCTGGCCGACGCTAATCTGGACAAAGTGCTGTCCGCCTA
CAACAAGCACCGGGATAAGCCCATCAGAGAGCAGGCCGAGAATATCATCCACCTGTTTACCCTGACCAAT
CTGGGAGCCCCTGCCGCCTTCAAGTACTTTGACACCACCATCGACCGGAAGAGGTACACCAGCACCAAAG
AGGTGCTGGACGCCACCCTGATCCACCAGAGCATCACCGGCCTGTACGAGACACGGATCGACCTGTCTCA
GCTGGGAGGCGACAAAAGGCCGGCGGCCACGAAAAAGGCCGGCCAGGCAAAAAAGAAAAAGTAAGAATTC
CTAGAGCTCGCTGATCAGCCTCGACTGTGCCTTCTAGTTGCCAGCCATCTGTTGTTTGCCCCTCCCCCGT
GCCTTCCTTGACCCTGGAAGGTGCCACTCCCACTGTCCTTTCCTAATAAAATGAGGAAATTGCATCGCAT
TGTCTGAGTAGGTGTCATTCTATTCTGGGGGGTGGGGTGGGGCAGGACAGCAAGGGGGAGGATTGGGAAG
AGAATAGCAGGCATGCTGGGGAGCGGCCGCAGGAACCCCTAGTGATGGAGTTGGCCACTCCCTCTCTGCG
CGCTCGCTCGCTCACTGAGGCCGGGCGACCAAAGGTCGCCCGACGCCCGGGCTTTGCCCGGGCGGCCTCA
GTGAGCGAGCGAGCGCGCAGCTGCCTGCAGGGGCGCCTGATGCGGTATTTTCTCCTTACGCATCTGTGCG
GTATTTCACACCGCATA
[142 nt withheld, positions 5968-6109]
C
[141 nt withheld, positions 6111-6251]
CCTTTGACGTTGGAGTCCACGTTCTTT
[37 nt withheld, positions 6279-6315]
ACCCTATCTCGGGCTATTCTTTTGATTTATAAGGGATTTTGCCGATTTCGGCCTATTGGTTAAAAAATGA
GCTGATTTAACAAAAATTTAACGCGAATTTTAACAAAATATTAACGTTTACAATTTTATGGTGCACTCTC
AGTACAATCTGCTCTGATGCCGCATAGTTAAGCCAGCCCCGACACCCGCCAACACCCGCTGACGCGCCCT
GACGGGCTTGTCTGCTCCCGGCATCCGCTTACAGACAAGCTGTGACCGTCTCCGGGAGCTGCATGTGTCA
GAGGTTTTCACCGTCATCACCGAAACGCGCGAGACGAAAGGGCCTCGTGATACGCCTATTTTTATAGGTT
AATGTCATGATAATAATGGTTTCTTAGACGTCAGGTGGCACTTTTCGGGGAAATGTGCGCGGAACCCCTA
TTTGTTTATTTTTCTAAATACATTCAAATATGTATCCGCTCATGAGACAATAACCCTGATAAATGCTTCA
ATAATATTGAAAAAGGAAGAGTATGAGTATTCAACATTTCCGTGTCGCCCTTATTCCCTTTTTTGCGGCA
TTTTGCCTTCCTGTTTTTGCTCACCCAGAAACGCTGGTGAAAGTAAAAGATGCTGAAGATCAGTTGGGTG
CACGAGTGGGTTACATCGAACTGGATCTCAACAGCGGTAAGATCCTTGAGAGTTTTCGCCCCGAAGAACG
TTTTCCAATGATGAGCACTTTTAAAGTTCTGCTATGTGGCGCGGTATTATCCCGTATTGACGCCGGGCAA
GAGCAACTCGGTCGCCGCATACACTATTCTCAGAATGACTTGGTTGAGTACTCACCAGTCACAGAAAAGC
ATCTTACGGATGGCATGACAGTAAGAGAATTATGCAGTGCTGCCATAACCATGAGTGATAACACTGCGGC
CAACTTACTTCTGACAACGATCGGAGGACCGAAGGAGCTAACCGCTTTTTTGCACAACATGGGGGATCAT
GTAACTCGCCTTGATCGTTGGGAACCGGAGCTGAATGAAGCCATACCAAACGACGAGCGTGACACCACGA
TGCCTGTAGCAATGGCAACAACGTTGCGCAAACTATTAACTGGCGAACTACTTACTCTAGCTTCCCGGCA
ACAATTAATAGACTGGATGGAGGCGGATAAAGTTGCAGGACCACTTCTGCGCTCGGCCCTTCCGGCTGGC
TGGTTTATTGCTGATAAATCTGGAGCCGGTGAGCGTGGAAGCCGCGGTATCATTGCAGCACTGGGGCCAG
ATGGTAAGCCCTCCCGTATCGTAGTTATCTACACGACGGGGAGTCAGGCAACTATGGATGAACGAAATAG
ACAGATCGCTGAGATAGGTGCCTCACTGATTAAGCATTGGTAACTGTCAGACCAAGTTTACTCATATATA
CTTTAGATTGATTTAAAACTTCATTTTTAATTTAAAAGGATCTAGGTGAAGATCCTTTTTGATAATCTCA
TGACCAAAATCCCTTAACGTGAGTTTTCGTTCCACTGAGCGTCAGACCCCGTAGAAAAGATCAAAGGATC
TTCTTGAGATCCTTTTTTTCTGCGCGTAATCTGCTGCTTGCAAACAAAAAAACCACCGCTACCAGCGGTG
GTTTGTTTGCCGGATCAAGAGCTACCAACTCTTTTTCCGAAGGTAACTGGCTTCAGCAGAGCGCAGATAC
CAAATACTGTCCTTCTAGTGTAGCCGTAGTTAGGCCACCACTTCAAGAACTCTGTAGCACCGCCTACATA
CCTCGCTCTGCTAATCCTGTTACCAGTGGCTGCTGCCAGTGGCGATAAGTCGTGTCTTACCGGGTTGGAC
TCAAGACGATAGTTACCGGATAAGGCGCAGCGGTCGGGCTGAACGGGGGGTTCGTGCACACAGCCCAGCT
TGGAGCGAACGACCTACACCGAACTGAGATACCTACAGCGTGAGCTATGAGAAAGCGCCACGCTTCCCGA
AGGGAGAAAGGCGGACAGGTATCCGGTAAGCGGCAGGGTCGGAACAGGAGAGCGCACGAGGGAGCTTCCA
GGGGGAAACGCCTGGTATCTTTATAGTCCTGTCGGGTTTCGCCACCTCTGACTTGAGCGTCGATTTTTGT
GATGCTCGTCAGGGGGGCGGAGCCTATGGAAAAACGCCAGCAACGCGGCCTTTTTACGGTTCCTGGCCTT
TTGCTGGCCTTTTGCTCACATGT
