>Addgene plasmid #50718 | pX330-Cetn1/1 | addgene partial sequence | sequence record 79146 | BGH-rev 5'-TAGAAGGCACAGTCGAGG-3'
GGAATTCTTACTTTTTCTTTTTTGCCTGGCCGGCCTTTTTCGTGGCCGCCGGCCTTTTGTCGCCTCCCAG
CTGAGACAGGTCGATCCGTGTCTCGTACAGGCCGGTGATGCTCTGGTGGATCAGGGTGGCGTCCAGCACC
TCTTTGGTGCTGGTGTACCTCTTCCGGTCGATGGTGGTGTCAAAGTACTTGAAGGCGGCAGGGGCTCCCA
GATTGGTCAGGGTAAACAGGTGGATGATATTCTCGGCCTGCTCTCTGATGGGCTTATCCCGGTGCTTGTT
GTAGGCGGACAGCACTTTGTCCAGATTAGCGTCGGCCAGGATCACTCTCTTGGAGAACTCGCTGATCTGC
TCGATGATCTCGTCCAGGTAGTGCTTGTGCTGTTCCACAAACAGCTGTTTCTGCTCATTATCCTCGGGGG
AGCCCTTCAGCTTCTCATAGTGGCTGGCCAGGTACAGGAAGTTCACATATTTGGAGGGCAGGGCCAGTTC
GTTTCCCTTCTGCAGTTCGCCGGCAGAGGCCAGCATTCTCTTCCGGCCGTTTTCCAGCTCGAACAGGGAG
TACTTAGGCAGCTTGATGATCAGGTCCTTTTTCACTTCTTTGTAGCCCTTGGCTTCCAGAAAGTCGATGG
GATTCTTCTCGAAGCTGCTTCTTTCCATGATGGTGATCCCCAGCAGCTCTTTCACACTCTTCAGTTTCTT
GGACTTGCCCTTTTCCACTTTGGCCACCACCAGCACAGAATAGGCCACGGTGGGGCTGTCGAAGCCGCCG
TACTTCTTAGGGTCCCAGTCCTTCTTTCTGGCGATCAGCTTATCGCTGTTCCTCTTGGGCAGGATAGACT
CTTTGCTGAAGCCGCCTGTCTGCACCTCGGTCTTTTTCACGATATTCACTTGGGGCATGCTCAGCACTTT
CCGCACGGTGGCAAAATCCCGGCCCTTATCCCACACGATCTCCCCGGTTTCGCCGTTTGTCTCGATCAGA
GGCCGCTTCCGGAT
