>Addgene plasmid #50718 | pX330-Cetn1/1 | addgene partial sequence | sequence record 79147 | pBR322ori-F 5'-GGGAAACGCCTGGTATCTTT-3'
TTCGCCACCTCTGACTTGAGCGTCGATTTTTGTGATGCTCGTCAGGGGGGCGGAGCCTATGGAAAAACGC
CAGCAACGCGGCCTTTTTACGGTTCCTGGCCTTTTGCTGGCCTTTTGCTCACATGTGAGGGCCTATTTCC
CATGATTCCTTCATATTTGCATATACGATACAAGGCTGTTAGAGAGATAATTGGAATTAATTTGACTGTA
AACACAAAGATATTAGTACAAAATACGTGACGTAGAAAGTAATAATTTCTTGGGTAGTTTGCAGTTTTAA
AATTATGTTTTAAAATGGACTATCATATGCTTACCGTAACTTGAAAGTATTTCGATTTCTTGGCTTTATA
TATCTTGTGGAAAGGACGAAACACCGGCAACGTTTGACTTCCTGAGTTTTAGAGCTAGAAATAGCAAGTT
AAAATAAGGCTAGTCCGTTATCAACTTGAAAAAGTGGCACCGAGTCGGTGCTTTTTTGTTTTAGAGCTAG
AAATAGCAAGTTAAAATAAGGCTAGTCCGTTTTTAGCGCGTGCGCCAATTCTGCAGACAAATGGCTCTAG
AGGTACCCGTTACATAACTTACGGTAAATGGCCCGCCTGGCTGACCGCCCAACGACCCCCGCCCATTGAC
GTCAATAGTAACGCCAATAGGGACTTTCCATTGACGTCAATGGGTGGAGTATTTACGGTAAACTGCCCAC
TTGGCAGTACATCAAGTGTATCATATGCCAAGTACGCCCCCTATTGACGTCAATGACGGTAAATGGCCCG
CCTGGCATTGTGCCCAGTACATGACCTTATGGGACTTTCCTACTTGGCAGTACATCTACGTATTAGTCAT
CGCTATTACCATGGTCGAGGTGAGCCCCACGTTCTGCTTCACTCTCCCCATCTCCCCCCCCTCCCCACCC
CCAATTTTGTATTTATTTATTTTTTAATTATTTTGTGCAGCGATGGGGG
