>Addgene plasmid #50718 | pX330-Cetn1/1 | addgene partial sequence | sequence record 79148 | pCBhProF2 5'-agggtttaagggatggttgg-3'
TTAATGTTTAATTACCTGGAGCACCTGCCTGAAATCACTTTTTTTCAGGTTGGACCGGTGCCACCATGGA
CTATAAGGACCACGACGGAGACTACAAGGATCATGATATTGATTACAAAGACGATGACGATAAGATGGCC
CCAAAGAAGAAGCGGAAGGTCGGTATCCACGGAGTCCCAGCAGCCGACAAGAAGTACAGCATCGGCCTGG
ACATCGGCACCAACTCTGTGGGCTGGGCCGTGATCACCGACGAGTACAAGGTGCCCAGCAAGAAATTCAA
GGTGCTGGGCAACACCGACCGGCACAGCATCAAGAAGAACCTGATCGGAGCCCTGCTGTTCGACAGCGGC
GAAACAGCCGAGGCCACCCGGCTGAAGAGAACCGCCAGAAGAAGATACACCAGACGGAAGAACCGGATCT
GCTATCTGCAAGAGATCTTCAGCAACGAGATGGCCAAGGTGGACGACAGCTTCTTCCACAGACTGGAAGA
GTCCTTCCTGGTGGAAGAGGATAAGAAGCACGAGCGGCACCCCATCTTCGGCAACATCGTGGACGAGGTG
GCCTACCACGAGAAGTACCCCACCATCTACCACCTGAGAAAGAAACTGGTGGACAGCACCGACAAGGCCG
ACCTGCGGCTGATCTATCTGGCCCTGGCCCACATGATCAAGTTCCGGGGCCACTTCCTGATCGAGGGCGA
CCTGAACCCCGACAACAGCGACGTGGACAAGCTGTTCATCCAGCTGGTGCAGACCTACAACCAGCTGTTC
GAGGAAAACCCCATCAACGCCAGCGGCGTGGACGCCAAGGCCATCCTGTCTGCCAGACTGAGCAAGAGCA
GACGGCTGGAAAATCTGATCGCCCAGCTGCCCGGCGAGAAGAAGAATGGCCTGTTC
