>Addgene plasmid #50718 | pX330-Cetn1/1 | addgene partial sequence | sequence record 79149 | hSpCas9-R1
TCTTCCAGTCTGTGGAAGAAGCTGTCGTCCACCTTGGCCATCTCGTTGCTGAAGATCTCTTGCAGATAGC
AGATCCGGTTCTTCCGTCTGGTGTATCTTCTTCTGGCGGTTCTCTTCAGCCGGGTGGCCTCGGCTGTTTC
GCCGCTGTCGAACAGCAGGGCTCCGATCAGGTTCTTCTTGATGCTGTGCCGGTCGGTGTTGCCCAGCACC
TTGAATTTCTTGCTGGGCACCTTGTACTCGTCGGTGATCACGGCCCAGCCCACAGAGTTGGTGCCGATGT
CCAGGCCGATGCTGTACTTCTTGTCGGCTGCTGGGACTCCGTGGATACCGACCTTCCGCTTCTTCTTTGG
GGCCATCTTATCGTCATCGTCTTTGTAATCAATATCATGATCCTTGTAGTCTCCGTCGTGGTCCTTATAG
TCCATGGTGGCACCGGTCCAACCTGAAAAAAAGTGATTTCAGGCAGGTGCTCCAGGTAATTAAACATTAA
TACCCCACCAACCAACCATCCCTTAAACCCTTACCTCTTGCTCAGCTAATTACAGCCCGGAGGAGAAGGG
CCGTCCCGCCCGCTCACCTGTGGGAGTAACGCGGTCAGTCAGAGCCGGGGCGGGCGGCGCGAGGCGGCGG
CGGAGCGGGGCACGGGGCGAA
