>Addgene plasmid #50718 | pX330-Cetn1/1 | addgene partial sequence | sequence record 79150 | dCas9-R2 5'-GGGTTTCCACCAGCTGTCTC-3'
GCCTTATCCAGTTCGCTCAGGCCGCCTCTCTCGGCCTTGGTCAGATTGTCGAACTTTCTCTGGGTAATCA
GCTTGGCGTTCAGCAGCTGCCGCCAGTAGTTCTTCATCTTCTTCACGACCTCTTCGGAGGGCACGTTGTC
GCTCTTGCCCCGGTTCTTGTCGCTTCTGGTCAGCACCTTGTTGTCGATGGAGTCGTCCTTCAGAAAGCTC
TGAGGCACGATATGGTCCACATCGTAGTCGGACAGCCGGTTGATGTCCAGTTCCTGGTCCACGTACATAT
CCCGCCCATTCTGCAGGTAGTACAGGTACAGCTTCTCGTTCTGCAGCTGGGTGTTTTCCACGGGGTGTTC
TTTCAGGATCTGGCTGCCCAGCTCTTTGATGCCCTCTTCGATCCGCTTCATTCTCTCGCGGCTGTTCTTC
TGTCCCTTCTGGGTGGTCTGGTTCTCTCTGGCCATTTCGATCACGATGTTCTCGGGCTTGTGCCGGCCCA
TCACTTTCACGAGCTCGTCCACCACCTTCACTGTCTGCAGGATGCCCTTCTTAATGGCGGGGCTGCCGGC
CAGATTGGCAATGTGCTCGTGCAGGCTATCGCCCTGGCCGGACACCTGGGCTTTCTGGATGTCCTCTTTA
AAGGTCAGGCTGTCGTCGTGGATCAGCTGCATGAAGTTTCTGTTGGCGAAGCCGTCGGACTTCAGGAAAT
CCAGGATTGTCTTGCCGGACTGCTTGTCCCGGATGCCGTTGATCAGCTTCCGGCTCAGCCTGCCCCAGCC
GGTGTATCTCCGCCGCTTCAGCTGCTTCATCACTTTGTCGTCGAACAGGTGGGCATAGGTTTTCAGCCGT
TCCTCGATCATCTCTCTGTCCTCAAACAGTGTCAGGGTCAGCACGATATCTTCCAGAATGTCCTCGTTTT
CCTCATTGTCCAGGAAGTCCTTGTCCTTGATAATTTTCAGCAGATCGTGGTATGTGCCCAGGGAGGCGTT
GAACCGATCTTCCACGCC
